LOCUS       Exported 6355 bp ds-DNA circular SYN 12-MAY-2021
DEFINITION  Expresses untagged human rhinovirus 3C protease in E. coli.
ACCESSION   .
VERSION     .
KEYWORDS    pSRK2706
SOURCE      synthetic DNA construct
  ORGANISM  synthetic DNA construct
REFERENCE   1 (bases 1 to 6355)
  AUTHORS   Raran-Kurussi S, Waugh DS
  TITLE     A dual protease approach for expression and affinity purification of
            recombinant proteins.
  JOURNAL   Anal Biochem. 2016 Apr 19;504:30-37. doi: 10.1016/j.ab.2016.04.006.
  PUBMED    27105777
REFERENCE   2 (bases 1 to 6355)
  AUTHORS   .
  TITLE     Direct Submission
  JOURNAL   Exported May 12, 2021 from SnapGene Server 1.1.58
            http://www.snapgene.com
FEATURES             Location/Qualifiers
     source          1..6355
                     /organism="synthetic DNA construct"
                     /mol_type="other DNA"
     primer_bind     27..46
                     /label=pBRrevBam
                     /note="pBR322 vectors, tet region, downstream of BamHI,
                     reverse primer"
     primer_bind     130..149
                     /label=T7
                     /note="T7 promoter, forward primer"
     promoter        130..148
                     /label=T7 promoter
                     /note="promoter for bacteriophage T7 RNA polymerase"
     protein_bind    149..173
                     /label=lac operator
                     /bound_moiety="lac repressor encoded by lacI"
                     /note="The lac repressor binds to the lac operator to
                     inhibit transcription in E. coli. This inhibition can be
                     relieved by adding lactose or
                     isopropyl-beta-D-thiogalactopyranoside (IPTG)."
     protein_bind    214..238
                     /gene="mutant version of attB"
                     /label=attB1
                     /bound_moiety="BP Clonase(TM)"
                     /note="recombination site for the Gateway(R) BP reaction"
     protein_bind    complement(812..836)
                     /gene="mutant version of attB"
                     /label=attB2
                     /bound_moiety="BP Clonase(TM)"
                     /note="recombination site for the Gateway(R) BP reaction"
     CDS             856..897
                     /codon_start=1
                     /product="epitope tag from simian virus 5"
                     /label=V5 tag
                     /translation="GKPIPNPLLGLDST"
     CDS             907..924
                     /codon_start=1
                     /product="6xHis affinity tag"
                     /label=6xHis
                     /translation="HHHHHH"
     primer_bind     complement(981..999)
                     /label=T7 Term
                     /note="T7 terminator, reverse primer"
     terminator      995..1042
                     /label=T7 terminator
                     /note="transcription terminator for bacteriophage T7 RNA
                     polymerase"
     promoter        complement(1217..1245)
                     /label=tet promoter
                     /note="E. coli promoter for tetracycline efflux protein
                     gene"
     primer_bind     complement(1276..1294)
                     /label=pBRforEco
                     /note="pBR322 vectors, upsteam of EcoRI site, forward
                     primer"
     promoter        1362..1466
                     /gene="bla"
                     /label=AmpR promoter
     CDS             1467..2327
                     /codon_start=1
                     /gene="bla"
                     /product="beta-lactamase"
                     /label=AmpR
                     /note="confers resistance to ampicillin, carbenicillin, and
                     related antibiotics"
                     /translation="MSIQHFRVALIPFFAAFCLPVFAHPETLVKVKDAEDQLGARVGYI
                     ELDLNSGKILESFRPEERFPMMSTFKVLLCGAVLSRVDAGQEQLGRRIHYSQNDLVEYS
                     PVTEKHLTDGMTVRELCSAAITMSDNTAANLLLTTIGGPKELTAFLHNMGDHVTRLDRW
                     EPELNEAIPNDERDTTMPAAMATTLRKLLTGELLTLASRQQLIDWMEADKVAGPLLRSA
                     LPAGWFIADKSGAGERGSRGIIAALGPDGKPSRIVVIYTTGSQATMDERNRQIAEIGAS
                     LIKHW"
     primer_bind     complement(1685..1704)
                     /label=Amp-R
                     /note="Ampicillin resistance gene, reverse primer"
     rep_origin      2498..3086
                     /direction=RIGHT
                     /label=ori
                     /note="high-copy-number ColE1/pMB1/pBR322/pUC origin of
                     replication"
     primer_bind     2987..3006
                     /label=pBR322ori-F
                     /note="pBR322 origin, forward primer"
     primer_bind     3240..3257
                     /label=L4440
                     /note="L4440 vector, forward primer"
     misc_feature    3272..3411
                     /label=bom
                     /note="basis of mobility region from pBR322"
     primer_bind     complement(3337..3356)
                     /label=pRS-marker
                     /note="pRS vectors, use to sequence yeast selectable
                     marker"
     primer_bind     3497..3519
                     /label=pGEX 3'
                     /note="pGEX vectors, reverse primer"
     CDS             complement(3513..3704)
                     /codon_start=1
                     /gene="rop"
                     /product="Rop protein, which maintains plasmids at low copy
                     number"
                     /label=rop
                     /translation="MTKQEKTALNMARFIRSQTLTLLEKLNELDADEQADICESLHDHA
                     DELYRSCLARFGDDGENL"
     CDS             complement(5016..6098)
                     /codon_start=1
                     /gene="lacI"
                     /product="lac repressor"
                     /label=lacI
                     /note="The lac repressor binds to the lac operator to
                     inhibit transcription in E. coli. This inhibition can be
                     relieved by adding lactose or
                     isopropyl-beta-D-thiogalactopyranoside (IPTG)."
                     /translation="MKPVTLYDVAEYAGVSYQTVSRVVNQASHVSAKTREKVEAAMAEL
                     NYIPNRVAQQLAGKQSLLIGVATSSLALHAPSQIVAAIKSRADQLGASVVVSMVERSGV
                     EACKAAVHNLLAQRVSGLIINYPLDDQDAIAVEAACTNVPALFLDVSDQTPINSIIFSH
                     EDGTRLGVEHLVALGHQQIALLAGPLSSVSARLRLAGWHKYLTRNQIQPIAEREGDWSA
                     MSGFQQTMQMLNEGIVPTAMLVANDQMALGAMRAITESGLRVGADISVVGYDDTEDSSC
                     YIPPLTTIKQDFRLLGQTSVDRLLQLSQGQAVKGNQLLPVSLVKRKTTLAPNTQTASPR
                     ALADSLMQLARQVSRLESGQ"
     primer_bind     6060..6079
                     /label=LacI-R
                     /note="LacI, reverse primer"
     promoter        complement(6099..6176)
                     /gene="lacI"
                     /label=lacI promoter
ORIGIN
        1 aagtggcgag cccgatcttc cccatcggtg atgtcggcga tataggcgcc agcaaccgca
       61 cctgtggcgc cggtgatgcc ggccacgatg cgtccggcgt agaggatcga gatctcgatc
      121 ccgcgaaatt aatacgactc actatagggg aattgtgagc ggataacaat tcccctctag
      181 aaataatttt gtttaacttt aagaaggaat atcacaagtt tgtacaaaaa agcaggcttt
      241 aagaaggaga tatacatatg ggaccaaaca cagaatttgc actatccctg ttaaggaaaa
      301 acataatgac tataacaacc tcaaagggag agttcacagg gttaggcata catgatcgtg
      361 tctgtgtgat acccacacac gcacagcctg gtgatgatgt actagtaaat ggtcagaaaa
      421 ttagagttaa ggataagtac aaattagtag atccagagaa cattaatcta gagcttacag
      481 tgttgacttt agatagaaat gaaaaattca gagatatcag gggatttata tcagaagatc
      541 tagaaggtgt ggatgccact ttggtagtac attcaaataa ctttaccaac actatcttag
      601 aagttggccc tgtaacaatg gcaggactta ttaatttgag tagcaccccc actaacagaa
      661 tgattcgtta tgattatgca acaaaaactg ggcagtgtgg aggtgtgctg tgtgctactg
      721 gtaagatctt tggtattcat gttggcggta atggaagaca aggattttca gctcaactta
      781 aaaaacaata ttttgtagag aaacaataat aacccagctt tcttgtacaa agtggtgatc
      841 aattcgaagc ttgaaggtaa gcctatccct aaccctctcc tcggtctcga ttctacgcgt
      901 accggtcatc atcaccatca ccattgagtt tgatccggct gctaacaaag cccgaaagga
      961 agctgagttg gctgctgcca ccgctgagca ataactagca taaccccttg gggcctctaa
     1021 acgggtcttg aggggttttt tgctgaaagg aggaactata tccggatatc ccgcaagagg
     1081 cccggcagta ccggcataac caagcctatg cctacagcat ccagggtgac ggtgccgagg
     1141 atgacgatga gcgcattgtt agatttcata cacggtgcct gactgcgtta gcaatttaac
     1201 tgtgataaac taccgcatta aagcttatcg atgataagct gtcaaacatg agaattaatt
     1261 cttgaagacg aaagggcctc gtgatacgcc tatttttata ggttaatgtc atgataataa
     1321 tggtttctta gacgtcaggt ggcacttttc ggggaaatgt gcgcggaacc cctatttgtt
     1381 tatttttcta aatacattca aatatgtatc cgctcatgag acaataaccc tgataaatgc
     1441 ttcaataata ttgaaaaagg aagagtatga gtattcaaca tttccgtgtc gcccttattc
     1501 ccttttttgc ggcattttgc cttcctgttt ttgctcaccc agaaacgctg gtgaaagtaa
     1561 aagatgctga agatcagttg ggtgcacgag tgggttacat cgaactggat ctcaacagcg
     1621 gtaagatcct tgagagtttt cgccccgaag aacgttttcc aatgatgagc acttttaaag
     1681 ttctgctatg tggcgcggta ttatcccgtg ttgacgccgg gcaagagcaa ctcggtcgcc
     1741 gcatacacta ttctcagaat gacttggttg agtactcacc agtcacagaa aagcatctta
     1801 cggatggcat gacagtaaga gaattatgca gtgctgccat aaccatgagt gataacactg
     1861 cggccaactt acttctgaca acgatcggag gaccgaagga gctaaccgct tttttgcaca
     1921 acatggggga tcatgtaact cgccttgatc gttgggaacc ggagctgaat gaagccatac
     1981 caaacgacga gcgtgacacc acgatgcctg cagcaatggc aacaacgttg cgcaaactat
     2041 taactggcga actacttact ctagcttccc ggcaacaatt aatagactgg atggaggcgg
     2101 ataaagttgc aggaccactt ctgcgctcgg cccttccggc tggctggttt attgctgata
     2161 aatctggagc cggtgagcgt gggtctcgcg gtatcattgc agcactgggg ccagatggta
     2221 agccctcccg tatcgtagtt atctacacga cggggagtca ggcaactatg gatgaacgaa
     2281 atagacagat cgctgagata ggtgcctcac tgattaagca ttggtaactg tcagaccaag
     2341 tttactcata tatactttag attgatttaa aacttcattt ttaatttaaa aggatctagg
     2401 tgaagatcct ttttgataat ctcatgacca aaatccctta acgtgagttt tcgttccact
     2461 gagcgtcaga ccccgtagaa aagatcaaag gatcttcttg agatcctttt tttctgcgcg
     2521 taatctgctg cttgcaaaca aaaaaaccac cgctaccagc ggtggtttgt ttgccggatc
     2581 aagagctacc aactcttttt ccgaaggtaa ctggcttcag cagagcgcag ataccaaata
     2641 ctgtccttct agtgtagccg tagttaggcc accacttcaa gaactctgta gcaccgccta
     2701 catacctcgc tctgctaatc ctgttaccag tggctgctgc cagtggcgat aagtcgtgtc
     2761 ttaccgggtt ggactcaaga cgatagttac cggataaggc gcagcggtcg ggctgaacgg
     2821 ggggttcgtg cacacagccc agcttggagc gaacgaccta caccgaactg agatacctac
     2881 agcgtgagct atgagaaagc gccacgcttc ccgaagggag aaaggcggac aggtatccgg
     2941 taagcggcag ggtcggaaca ggagagcgca cgagggagct tccaggggga aacgcctggt
     3001 atctttatag tcctgtcggg tttcgccacc tctgacttga gcgtcgattt ttgtgatgct
     3061 cgtcaggggg gcggagccta tggaaaaacg ccagcaacgc ggccttttta cggttcctgg
     3121 ccttttgctg gccttttgct cacatgttct ttcctgcgtt atcccctgat tctgtggata
     3181 accgtattac cgcctttgag tgagctgata ccgctcgccg cagccgaacg accgagcgca
     3241 gcgagtcagt gagcgaggaa gcggaagagc gcctgatgcg gtattttctc cttacgcatc
     3301 tgtgcggtat ttcacaccgc aatggtgcac tctcagtaca atctgctctg atgccgcata
     3361 gttaagccag tatacactcc gctatcgcta cgtgactggg tcatggctgc gccccgacac
     3421 ccgccaacac ccgctgacgc gccctgacgg gcttgtctgc tcccggcatc cgcttacaga
     3481 caagctgtga ccgtctccgg gagctgcatg tgtcagaggt tttcaccgtc atcaccgaaa
     3541 cgcgcgaggc agctgcggta aagctcatca gcgtggtcgt gaagcgattc acagatgtct
     3601 gcctgttcat ccgcgtccag ctcgttgagt ttctccagaa gcgttaatgt ctggcttctg
     3661 ataaagcggg ccatgttaag ggcggttttt tcctgtttgg tcactgatgc ctccgtgtaa
     3721 gggggatttc tgttcatggg ggtaatgata ccgatgaaac gagagaggat gctcacgata
     3781 cgggttactg atgatgaaca tgcccggtta ctggaacgtt gtgagggtaa acaactggcg
     3841 gtatggatgc ggcgggacca gagaaaaatc actcagggtc aatgccagcg cttcgttaat
     3901 acagatgtag gtgttccaca gggtagccag cagcatcctg cgatgcagat ccggaacata
     3961 atggtgcagg gcgctgactt ccgcgtttcc agactttacg aaacacggaa accgaagacc
     4021 attcatgttg ttgctcaggt cgcagacgtt ttgcagcagc agtcgcttca cgttcgctcg
     4081 cgtatcggtg attcattctg ctaaccagta aggcaacccc gccagcctag ccgggtcctc
     4141 aacgacagga gcacgatcat gcgcacccgt ggccaggacc caacgctgcc cgagatgcgc
     4201 cgcgtgcggc tgctggagat ggcggacgcg atggatatgt tctgccaagg gttggtttgc
     4261 gcattcacag ttctccgcaa gaattgattg gctccaattc ttggagtggt gaatccgtta
     4321 gcgaggtgcc gccggcttcc attcaggtcg aggtggcccg gctccatgca ccgcgacgca
     4381 acgcggggag gcagacaagg tatagggcgg cgcctacaat ccatgccaac ccgttccatg
     4441 tgctcgccga ggcggcataa atcgccgtga cgatcagcgg tccaatgatc gaagttaggc
     4501 tggtaagagc cgcgagcgat ccttgaagct gtccctgatg gtcgtcatct acctgcctgg
     4561 acagcatggc ctgcaacgcg ggcatcccga tgccgccgga agcgagaaga atcataatgg
     4621 ggaaggccat ccagcctcgc gtcgcgaacg ccagcaagac gtagcccagc gcgtcggccg
     4681 ccatgccggc gataatggcc tgcttctcgc cgaaacgttt ggtggcggga ccagtgacga
     4741 aggcttgagc gagggcgtgc aagattccga ataccgcaag cgacaggccg atcatcgtcg
     4801 cgctccagcg aaagcggtcc tcgccgaaaa tgacccagag cgctgccggc acctgtccta
     4861 cgagttgcat gataaagaag acagtcataa gtgcggcgac gatagtcatg ccccgcgccc
     4921 accggaagga gctgactggg ttgaaggctc tcaagggcat cggtcgagat cccggtgcct
     4981 aatgagtgag ctaacttaca ttaattgcgt tgcgctcact gcccgctttc cagtcgggaa
     5041 acctgtcgtg ccagctgcat taatgaatcg gccaacgcgc ggggagaggc ggtttgcgta
     5101 ttgggcgcca gggtggtttt tcttttcacc agtgagacgg gcaacagctg attgcccttc
     5161 accgcctggc cctgagagag ttgcagcaag cggtccacgc tggtttgccc cagcaggcga
     5221 aaatcctgtt tgatggtggt taacggcggg atataacatg agctgtcttc ggtatcgtcg
     5281 tatcccacta ccgagatatc cgcaccaacg cgcagcccgg actcggtaat ggcgcgcatt
     5341 gcgcccagcg ccatctgatc gttggcaacc agcatcgcag tgggaacgat gccctcattc
     5401 agcatttgca tggtttgttg aaaaccggac atggcactcc agtcgccttc ccgttccgct
     5461 atcggctgaa tttgattgcg agtgagatat ttatgccagc cagccagacg cagacgcgcc
     5521 gagacagaac ttaatgggcc cgctaacagc gcgatttgct ggtgacccaa tgcgaccaga
     5581 tgctccacgc ccagtcgcgt accgtcttca tgggagaaaa taatactgtt gatgggtgtc
     5641 tggtcagaga catcaagaaa taacgccgga acattagtgc aggcagcttc cacagcaatg
     5701 gcatcctggt catccagcgg atagttaatg atcagcccac tgacgcgttg cgcgagaaga
     5761 ttgtgcaccg ccgctttaca ggcttcgacg ccgcttcgtt ctaccatcga caccaccacg
     5821 ctggcaccca gttgatcggc gcgagattta atcgccgcga caatttgcga cggcgcgtgc
     5881 agggccagac tggaggtggc aacgccaatc agcaacgact gtttgcccgc cagttgttgt
     5941 gccacgcggt tgggaatgta attcagctcc gccatcgccg cttccacttt ttcccgcgtt
     6001 ttcgcagaaa cgtggctggc ctggttcacc acgcgggaaa cggtctgata agagacaccg
     6061 gcatactctg cgacatcgta taacgttact ggtttcacat tcaccaccct gaattgactc
     6121 tcttccgggc gctatcatgc cataccgcga aaggttttgc gccattcgat ggtgtccggg
     6181 atctcgacgc tctcccttat gcgactcctg cattaggaag cagcccagta gtaggttgag
     6241 gccgttgagc accgccgccg caaggaatgg tgcatgcaag gagatggcgc ccaacagtcc
     6301 cccggccacg gggcctgcca ccatacccac gccgaaacaa gcgctcatga gcccg
//
