[The description below was written by a language model from this plasmid's Addgene catalogue record and the feature table of its GenBank file.]
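Description:
pSRK2706 is a bacterial expression plasmid for producing untagged human rhinovirus 3C protease in E. coli. The catalogue lists the backbone as pET42 and the total size as about 6.36 kb. It replicates from a pBR322/ColE1-type origin accompanied by the bom region and the rop gene. Rop holds copy number down, consistent with the catalogue's "low copy" designation. Selection is with ampicillin through the bla (beta-lactamase) gene and its own promoter. The plasmid is maintained in a cloning strain, and expression is intended in BL21(DE3) cells, which supply T7 RNA polymerase.

The protease coding sequence was introduced by Gateway cloning. The feature table does not annotate it as a CDS, but it presumably occupies the roughly 570 bp interval between the attB1 and attB2 recombination sites. Transcription is driven by a T7 promoter immediately followed by a lac operator and is ended by a T7 terminator. A plasmid-borne lacI gene with its own promoter supplies repressor, so expression stays low until it is induced with IPTG. V5 epitope and 6xHis tag sequences are annotated downstream of attB2. Because the record describes the product as untagged, the insert presumably ends in a stop codon that keeps these tags from being translated, although the record does not say so explicitly. The catalogue gives the insert species as human, but the gene is of rhinovirus origin.

The associated publication concerns a dual-protease strategy for expression and affinity purification of recombinant proteins. This suggests the plasmid serves as a source of 3C protease activity for cleaving fusion proteins at 3C recognition sites.
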