Addgene plasmid #78571: pSRK2706
Purpose: Expresses untagged human rhinovirus 3C protease in E. coli
Depositing lab: David Waugh. Depositing organization: National Cancer Institute (NCI). Publication: A dual protease approach for expression and affinity purification of recombinant proteins. Raran-Kurussi S, Waugh DS. Anal Biochem. 2016 Apr 19;504:30-37. doi: 10.1016/j.ab.2016.04.006. PubMed 27105777.
Backbone
  Vector backbone: pET42
  Total vector size (bp): 6358
  Vector type: Bacterial Expression
Growth in bacteria
  Bacterial resistance: Ampicillin, 100 μg/mL
  Growth temperature: 30°C
  Growth strain: DH5alpha
  Growth instructions: Express in BL21(DE3) cells
  Copy number: Low Copy
Gene/Insert
  Gene/Insert name: human rhinovirus 3C protease
  Species: H. sapiens (human)
  Entrez Gene: HRVBgp1 (a.k.a. HRVBgp1)
  Promoter: T7
  Cloning method: Gateway Cloning
  Sequencing primers: 5′ T7; 3′ T7 term
Terms and licenses: Academic/Nonprofit Terms; Industry Terms: Not Available to Industry
How to cite: pSRK2706 was a gift from David Waugh (Addgene plasmid # 78571 ; http://n2t.net/addgene:78571 ; RRID:Addgene_78571)
