>Addgene plasmid #78571 | pSRK2706 | addgene partial sequence | sequence record 150235 | T7 5'-TAATACGACTCACTATAGGG-3'
GGAATATCACAAGTTTGTACAAAAAAGCAGGCTTTAAGAAGGAGATATACATATGGGACCAAACACAGAA
TTTGCACTATCCCTGTTAAGGAAAAACATAATGACTATAACAACCTCAAAGGGAGAGTTCACAGGGTTAG
GCATACATGATCGTGTCTGTGTGATACCCACACACGCACAGCCTGGTGATGATGTACTAGTAAATGGTCA
GAAAATTAGAGTTAAGGATAAGTACAAATTAGTAGATCCAGAGAACATTAATCTAGAGCTTACAGTGTTG
ACTTTAGATAGAAATGAAAAATTCAGAGATATCAGGGGATTTATATCAGAAGATCTAGAAGGTGTGGATG
CCACTTTGGTAGTACATTCAAATAACTTTACCAACACTATCTTAGAAGTTGGCCCTGTAACAATGGCAGG
ACTTATTAATTTGAGTAGCACCCCCACTAACAGAATGATTCGTTATGATTATGCAACAAAAACTGGGCAG
TGTGGAGGTGTGCTGTGTGCTACTGGTAAGATCTTTGGTATTCATGTTGGCGGTAATGGAAGACAAGGAT
TTTCAGCTCAACTTAAAAAACAATATTTTGTAGAGAAACAATAATAACCCAGCTTTCTTGTACAAAGTGG
TGATCAATTCGAAGCTTGAAGGTAAGCCTATCCCTAACCCTCTCCTCGGTCTCGATTCTACGCGTACCGG
TCATCATCACCATCACCATTGAGTTTGATCCGGCTGCTAACAAAGCCCGAAAGGAAGCTGAGTTGGCTGC
TGCCACCGCTGAGCA
