>Addgene plasmid #78571 | pSRK2706 | addgene partial sequence | sequence record 150239 | T7term 5'-GCTAGTTATTGCTCAGCGG-3'
CTCAATGGTGATGGTGATGATGACCGGTACGCGTAGAATCGAGACCGAGGAGAGGGTTAGGGATAGGCTT
ACCTTCAAGCTTCGAATTGATCACCACTTTGTACAAGAAAGCTGGGTTATTATTGTTTCTCTACAAAATA
TTGTTTTTTAAGTTGAGCTGAAAATCCTTGTCTTCCATTACCGCCAACATGAATACCAAAGATCTTACCA
GTAGCACACAGCACACCTCCACACTGCCCAGTTTTTGTTGCATAATCATAACGAATCATTCTGTTAGTGG
GGGTGCTACTCAAATTAATAAGTCCTGCCATTGTTACAGGGCCAACTTCTAAGATAGTGTTGGTAAAGTT
ATTTGAATGTACTACCAAAGTGGCATCCACACCTTCTAGATCTTCTGATATAAATCCCCTGATATCTCTG
AATTTTTCATTTCTATCTAAAGTCAACACTGTAAGCTCTAGATTAATGTTCTCTGGATCTACTAATTTGT
ACTTATCCTTAACTCTAATTTTCTGACCATTTACTAGTACATCATCACCAGGCTGTGCGTGTGTGGGTAT
CACACAGACACGATCATGTATGCCTAACCCTGTGAACTCTCCCTTTGAGGTTGTTATAGTCATTATGTTT
TTCCTTAACAGGGATAGTGCAAATTCTGTGTTTGGTCCCATATGTATATCTCCTTCTTAAAGCCTGCTTT
TTTGTACAAACTTGTGATATTCCTTCTTAAAGTTAAACAAAATTATTTCTAGAGGGGAATTGTTATCCGC
TCACAATTCCCCTATAGTGAGTCGTATTAATTTCGCGGGATCGAGATCTCGATCCTCTACGC
